>Addgene plasmid #212850 | pCYP17 | addgene full sequence | sequence record 423280 | Addgene NGS Result
ACTGACTCGCTGCACGAGGCAGACCTCAGCGCTAGCGGAGTGTATACTGGCTTACTATGTTGGCACTGAT
GAGGGTGTCAGTGAAGTGCTTCATGTGGCAGGAGAAAAAAGGCTGCACCGGTGCGTCAGCAGAATATGTG
ATACAGGATATATTCCGCTTCCTCGCTCACTGACTCGCTACGCTCGGTCGTTCGACTGCGGCGAGCGGAA
ATGGCTTACGAACGGGGCGGAGATTTCCTGGAAGATGCCAGGAAGATACTTAACAGGGAAGTGAGAGGGC
CGCGGCAAAGCCGTTTTTCCATAGGCTCCGCCCCCCTGACAAGCATCACGAAATCTGACGCTCAAATCAG
TGGTGGCGAAACCCGACAGGACTATAAAGATACCAGGCGTTTCCCCCTGGCGGCTCCCTCGTGCGCTCTC
CTGTTCCTGCCTTTCGGTTTACCGGTGTCATTCCGCTGTTATGGCCGCGTTTGTCTCATTCCACGCCTGA
CACTCAGTTCCGGGTAGGCAGTTCGCTCCAAGCTGGACTGTATGCACGAACCCCCCGTTCAGTCCGACCG
CTGCGCCTTATCCGGTAACTATCGTCTTGAGTCCAACCCGGAAAGACATGCAAAAGCACCACTGGCAGCA
GCCACTGGTAATTGATTTAGAGGAGTTAGTCTTGAAGTCATGCGCCGGTTAAGGCTAAACTGAAAGGACA
AGTTTTGGTGACTGCGCTCCTCCAAGCCAGTTACCTCGGTTCAAAGAGTTGGTAGCTCAGAGAACCTTCG
AAAAACCGCCCTGCAAGGCGGTTTTTTCGTTTTCAGAGCAAGAGATTACGCGCAGACCAAAACGATCTCA
AGAAGATCATCTTATTAAGGGGTCTGACGCTCAGTGGAACGAAAAATCAATCTAAAGTATATATGAGTAA
ACTTGGTCTGACAGTTACCTTAGAAAAACTCATCGAGCATCAAATGAAACTGCAATTTATTCATATCAGG
ATTATCAATACCATATTTTTGAAAAAGCCGTTTCTGTAATGAAGGAGAAAACTCACCGAGGCAGTTCCAT
AGGATGGCAAGATCCTGGTATCGGTCTGCGATTCCGACTCGTCCAACATCAATACAACCTATTAATTTCC
CCTCGTCAAAAATAAGGTTATCAAGTGAGAAATCACCATGAGTGACGACTGAATCCGGTGAGAATGGCAA
AAGCTTATGCATTTCTTTCCAGACTTGTTCAACAGGCCAGCCATTACGCTCGTCATCAAAATCACTCGCA
TCAACCAAACCGTTATTCATTCGTGATTGCGCCTGAGCGAGACGAAATACGCGATCGCTGTTAAAAGGAC
AATTACAAACAGGAATCGAATGCAACCGGCGCAGGAACACTGCCAGCGCATCAACAATATTTTCACCTGA
ATCAGGATATTCTTCTAATACCTGGAATGCTGTTTTCCCGGGGATCGCAGTGGTGAGTAACCATGCATCA
TCAGGAGTACGGATAAAATGCTTGATGGTCGGAAGAGGCATAAATTCCGTCAGCCAGTTTAGTCTGACCA
TCTCATCTGTAACATCATTGGCAACGCTACCTTTGCCATGTTTCAGAAACAACTCTGGCGCATCGGGCTT
CCCATACAATCGATAGATTGTCGCACCTGATTGCCCGACATTATCGCGAGCCCATTTATACCCATATAAA
TCAGCATCCATGTTGGAATTTAATCGCGGCCTGGAGCAAGACGTTTCCCGTTGAATATGGCTCATAACAC
CCCTTGTATTACTGTTTATGTAAGCAGACAGTTTTATTGTTCATGATGATATATTTTTATCTTGTGCAAT
GTACATCAGAGATTTTGAGACACAACCAATTATTGAAGGCCTCCCTAACGGGGGGCCTTTTTTTGTTTCT
GGTCTCCCAAGCGCTTAACGATCGTTGGCTGAACAAACAGACAATCTGGTCTGTTTGTATTATGGAAAAT
TTTTCTGTATAATAGATTCAACAAACAGACAATCTGGTCTGTTTGTATTATCAGCGGTCAACGCATGTGC
TTTGCGTTCTGATGAGACAGTGATGTCGAAACCGCCTCTACAAATAATTTTGTTTAGGTACACATTAAAG
TCTAAGGAAGGTATTTTATGCCAACTCAGCTCGACCTGCCCGAGTCACCGCAACGTAGTCGCGCGGGTGG
GTTGCTTGGAGCTGGATTTACAGAAGGCTCACGTATGTCCGTTGACGCACGTATTCGCACCGTCCATAAA
GCGCAGACGCTGAGCATCAGCCATCTGCCTGGCCTTCTGCGTGATCCGCTGCGTGAATTTGAGGAAATGG
GACGCGAAGCAGACGGTCGAATCGTTCGAGCTAACCTTGGGCCCTTTCGTCCTTACCTGATAACCCACCC
TGATCACTTACAGCACGTGCTTCGGGATAATGTGGATAACTATCGGAGAGATGGCATGATGTGGAAACCG
CTTTCCAGACTGGTAGGTGAAACTAGCGATGCTGATCCGAGTTGGCCGGTCAAGCGCCGCGTCTACCAGG
ACTTGTTATCCGGACCGTCCACTGCTCTGGTGGCAGACAAAATGGTTGCGACTATCTCGGATGCCGTGGG
GGAACTGGGTGAGCGTGCAGACCCTGAACGTCCGGTGGACGCATACGAGGAAATGACCCGCATCGTGTAC
CGAACGATTATTAGAGTGTTGATTGGTGACCGTATCTCAGTCAGCCAAATCGACGAGCTTGGCCAGGTTA
TGGTTACGGCCACTACAAGCAGTTTTCGATCACGTATGCTGATGCCATTTGTGCCGCTCAGTGTGCCGCT
GCCGGGCGACCGCACCTTTAATCGTTCTGTCCAGGCGGTAGACGACCTGATTTTCCCGATCGTGCGTGAG
GCACGACGCAATGGAGCTGGTGGTCGCGACGTTGTGAGTTTGCTGTTAAACGCGAGAGGAGAAGATGGAA
AAGGCATTGATGACCGTGCAGTGCGCGATGGCATAACCGGCTTGTTCGTAGCCGCCACCGACACCACTGT
TAGCGTATTAACCTTCCTCTGGGCCGCCCTCGATCTGAATCCGGAAGTCCGGGCACGCCTGTACGATGAA
ATGGACCGCGTCGTCGGAGAGGGCCCACCGAGTTTTGAGCACGTGGCAGATCTGACCTACACCAAAATGG
TGCTCCATGAAGCGTTGCGTTTGTACTCTGTCGCTTGGATCGCGCCGCGTGTTGTGGAAGCTGATGACCT
GATCGACGGGGTTCGTATCAAAGCGGGTGCTATAGTTGCGGTAAGTCCGTTTCTGACCCACCGCCTGCCA
GGGATTTGGCCCCAGCCGTATGTGTTCGATCCGGAACGCTTTGCAACCGGTCGTAGCCGCCATCGCTTCG
CATTCATGGCATTTGGAGGTGGCCCGAATCAGTGCGCGGGTCGTGTCTTTTTCTTCATTGAAGCACCACT
CATTTTGGCGACCCTGCTGTCCAAATATCGCCCTATTCTGCATTCGCCACACCCAGTCGAACCGCGCGTG
GATATAACTCTGAAGCCGCGTGATCGTGTGAAAATCACCTTAGAACCGGTGCGACGTTAATAAGGATGAG
CTCTACAAATAAGCAGAGGTGGTTGTGTTGCGAAAAAAAAAAAAAAACACCCTAACGGGTGTTTTTTTTT
TTTTGGTGTCCCCACGTGTGGCGCTGGAGACCGTCCAATGGCGGCGCGCCATCGAATGGTGCAAAACCTT
TCGCGGTATGGCATGATAGCGCCCGGAAGAGAGTCAATTCAGGGTGGTGAATATGAGCCCGAAACGTCGT
ACCCAGGCAGAACGTGCAATGGAAACCCAGGGTAAACTGATTGCAGCAGCACTGGGTGTTCTGCGTGAAA
AAGGTTATGCAGGTTTTCGTATTGCAGATGTTCCGGGTGCAGCCGGTGTTAGCCGTGGTGCACAGAGCCA
TCATTTTCCGACCAAACTGGAACTGCTGCTGGCAACCTTTGAATGGCTGTATGAGCAGATTACCGAACGT
AGCCGTGCACGTCTGGCAAAACTGAAACCGGAAGATGATGTTATTCAGCAGATGCTGGATGATGCAGCAG
ATTTTTTTCTGGATGATGATTTTAGCATCGGCCTGGATCTGATTGTTGCAGCAGATCGTGATCCGGCACT
GCGTGAAGGTATTCTGCGTACCGTTGAACGTAATCGTTTTGTTGTTGAAGATATGTGGCTGGGTGTGCTG
GTGAGCCGTGGTCTGAGCCGTGATGATGCCGAAGATATTCTGTGGCTGATTTTTAACAGCGTTCGTGGTC
TGACAGTTCGTAGCCTGTGGCAGAAAGATAAAGAACGTTTTGAACGTGTGCGTAATAGCACCCTGGAAAT
TGCACGTGAACGTTATGCAAAATTCAAACGTTGATAAGGATCCTAATTGGTAACGAATCAGACAATTGAC
GGCTCGAGGGAGTAGCATAGGGTTTGCAGAATCCCTGCTTCGTCCATTTGACAGGCACATTATGCATCGA
TGATAAGCTGTCAAACATGAGCAGATCCTCTACGCCGGACGCATCGTGGCCGGCATCACCGGCGCCACAG
GTGCGGTTGCTGGCGCCTATATCGCCGACATCACCGATGGGGAAGATCGGGCTCGCCACTTCGGGCTCAT
GAGCAAATATTTTATCTGAGGTGCTTCCTCGCTC
Features (pLannotate 1.2.2; 12 found; start..end, strand, type, name):
     28..54      +  misc_feature   bom (fragment): basis of mobility region from pBR322
    153..208     -  rep_origin     RSF ori (fragment): Plasmids containing the RSF 1030 origin of replication can be propagated in E. coli cells that contain additional plasmids with compatible origins.
    296..841     -  rep_origin     p15A ori: Plasmids containing the medium-copy-number p15A origin of replication can be propagated in E. coli cells that contain a second plasmid with the ColE1 origin.
    930..1745    -  CDS            KanR: aminoglycoside phosphotransferase; aph(3')-Ia; confers resistance to kanamycin in bacteria or G418 (Geneticin®) in eukaryotes
   1922..1949    +  protein_bind   CuO: CymR-binding P2 operator sequence from the p-cmt operon of Pseudomonas putida (Mullick et al., 2006) CymR
   1980..2007    +  protein_bind   CuO: CymR-binding P2 operator sequence from the p-cmt operon of Pseudomonas putida (Mullick et al., 2006) CymR
   2011..2066    +  ncRNA          Hammerhead 3: Accession: RF00008 - Hammerhead ribozyme (type III)
   3689..3762    +  promoter       lacIq promoter (fragment): lacI (mutant); In the lacIq allele, a single base change in the promoter boosts expression of the lacI gene about 10-fold.
   3763..4371    +  CDS            cymR: CYMR_PSEPU - Experimental evidence at transcript level: Swiss-Prot protein existence level 2. Involved in the repression of the cym and cmt operons which are responsible of the p-cymene degradation. From Pseudomonas putida (Arthrobacter siderocapsulatus).
   4476..4494    -  promoter       tet promoter (fragment): E. coli promoter for tetracycline efflux protein gene
   4504..4624    +  CDS            TcR (fragment): tetracycline efflux protein; tet; confers resistance to tetracycline
   4643..11      -  rep_origin     RSF ori (fragment) (across the origin): Plasmids containing the RSF 1030 origin of replication can be propagated in E. coli cells that contain additional plasmids with compatible origins.
