[The description below was written by a language model from this plasmid's Addgene catalogue record and pLannotate feature annotations shown in this document.]
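Description:
pCYP17 is a 4,654-bp bacterial expression plasmid built on the pCYP backbone for producing a cytochrome P450 from Actinomadura sp. KC06 in Escherichia coli. The catalogue describes the enzyme as an "LRD-modifying" P450 without expanding the abbreviation, and notes that the coding sequence was codon optimized and commercially synthesized. The plasmid is selected with kanamycin through an aph(3')-Ia aminoglycoside phosphotransferase gene. The only complete replication origin annotated is p15A, normally regarded as medium copy and compatible with ColE1-type plasmids, although the catalogue entry lists the plasmid as high copy. Short fragments matching the RSF1030 origin, the pBR322 bom region, and a tet promoter with a truncated tetracycline resistance gene also appear. These look like backbone remnants or partial homology hits rather than functional parts.

Expression is driven by the PcymRC promoter, a cumate-responsive system. Two CuO operators, the CymR-binding sites from the Pseudomonas putida p-cmt operon, lie at the promoter. The plasmid also carries its own cymR repressor gene downstream of a lacIq-type promoter fragment, so regulation is self-contained: CymR holds the promoter off until cumate relieves repression. A type III hammerhead ribozyme directly follows the operators. In this position such an element typically acts as an insulator, cleaving the 5' leader so that translation is less dependent on promoter context. The P450 open reading frame itself was not annotated, but it presumably occupies the unannotated stretch between the ribozyme and the cymR cassette. The associated work concerns a redox-proficient E. coli for screening terpenoids and modifying P450s, and this plasmid supplies an inducible P450 for that kind of screening.
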