Addgene plasmid #212850: pCYP17
Purpose: Expresses the Actinomadura sp. KC06 LRD-modifying cytochrome P450 enzyme
Depositing lab: Christopher Voigt. Depositing organization: Massachusetts Institute of Technology. Publication: Design of a redox-proficient Escherichia coli for screening terpenoids and modifying cytochrome P450s. Lin GM, Voigt CA. Nature Catalysis. 6, 1016–1029 (2023). https://doi.org/10.1038/s41929-023-01049-5.
Backbone
  Vector backbone: pCYP
  Vector type: Bacterial Expression
Growth in bacteria
  Bacterial resistance: Kanamycin, 50 μg/mL
  Growth temperature: 37°C
  Growth strain: DH5alpha
  Copy number: High Copy
Gene/Insert
  Gene/Insert name: cytochrome P450 (alt name: Uniprot ID: A0A4R4Y113)
  Species: Actinomadura sp. KC06
  Promoter: PcymRC
  Cloning method: Unknown
Resource information
  A portion of this plasmid was derived from a plasmid made by: codon optimized and synthesized by vendors
Terms and licenses: Academic/Nonprofit Terms; Industry Terms: Not Available to Industry
How to cite: pCYP17 was a gift from Christopher Voigt (Addgene plasmid # 212850 ; http://n2t.net/addgene:212850 ; RRID:Addgene_212850)
